>Addgene plasmid #117360 | pmiRGLO-RPAIN-202 | addgene full sequence | sequence record 233126 | Addgene NGS Result
CTCCGGCCACGATGCGTCCGGCGTAGAGGATCGAGATCTACCGGGTAGGGGAGGCGCTTTTCCCAAGGCA
GTCTGGAGCATGCGCTTTAGCAGCCCCGCTGGGCACTTGGCGCTACACAAGTGGCCTCTGGCCTCGCACA
CATTCCACATCCACCGGTAGGCGCCAACCGGCTCCGTTCTTTGGTGGCCCCTTCGCGCCACCTTCTACTC
CTCCCCTAGTCAGGAAGTTCCCCCCCGCCCCGCAGCTCGCGTCGTGCAGGACGTGACAAATGGAAGTAGC
ACGTCTCACTAGTCTCGTGCAGATGGACAGCACCGCTGAGCAATGGAAGCGGGTAGGCCTTTGGGGCAGC
GGCCAATAGCAGCTTTGCTCCTTCGCTTTCTGGGCTCAGAGGCTGGGAAGGGGTGGGTCCGGGGGCGGGC
TCAGGGGCGGGCTCAGGGGCGGGGCGGGCGCCCGAAGGTCCTCCGGAGGCCCGGCATTCTGCACGCTTCA
AAAGCGCACGTCTGCCGCGCTGTTCTCCTCTTCCTCATCTCCGGGCCTTTCGACCTGCAGCCCAAGCTTG
GCAATCCGGTACTGTTGGTAAAGCCACCATGGAAGATGCCAAAAACATTAAGAAGGGCCCAGCGCCATTC
TACCCACTCGAAGACGGGACCGCCGGCGAGCAGCTGCACAAAGCCATGAAGCGCTACGCCCTGGTGCCCG
GCACCATCGCCTTTACCGACGCACATATCGAGGTGGACATTACCTACGCCGAGTACTTCGAGATGAGCGT
TCGGCTGGCAGAAGCTATGAAGCGCTATGGGCTGAATACAAACCATCGGATCGTGGTGTGCAGCGAGAAT
AGCTTGCAGTTCTTCATGCCCGTGTTGGGTGCCCTGTTCATCGGTGTGGCTGTGGCCCCAGCTAACGACA
TCTACAACGAGCGCGAGCTGCTGAACAGCATGGGCATCAGCCAGCCCACCGTCGTATTCGTGAGCAAGAA
AGGGCTGCAAAAGATCCTCAACGTGCAAAAGAAGCTACCGATCATACAAAAGATCATCATCATGGATAGC
AAGACCGACTACCAGGGCTTCCAAAGCATGTACACCTTCGTGACTTCCCATTTGCCACCCGGCTTCAACG
AGTACGACTTCGTGCCCGAGAGCTTCGACCGGGACAAAACCATCGCCCTGATCATGAACAGTAGTGGCAG
TACCGGATTGCCCAAGGGCGTAGCCCTACCGCACCGCACCGCTTGTGTCCGATTCAGTCATGCCCGCGAC
CCCATCTTCGGCAACCAGATCATCCCCGACACCGCTATCCTCAGCGTGGTGCCATTTCACCACGGCTTCG
GCATGTTCACCACGCTGGGCTACTTGATCTGCGGCTTTCGGGTCGTGCTCATGTACCGCTTCGAGGAGGA
GCTATTCTTGCGCAGCTTGCAAGACTATAAGATTCAATCTGCCCTGCTGGTGCCCACACTATTTAGCTTC
TTCGCTAAGAGCACTCTCATCGACAAGTACGACCTAAGCAACTTGCACGAGATCGCCAGCGGCGGGGCGC
CGCTCAGCAAGGAGGTAGGTGAGGCCGTGGCCAAACGCTTCCACCTACCAGGCATCCGCCAGGGCTACGG
CCTGACAGAAACAACCAGCGCCATTCTGATCACCCCCGAAGGGGACGACAAGCCTGGCGCAGTAGGCAAG
GTGGTGCCCTTCTTCGAGGCTAAGGTGGTGGACTTGGACACCGGTAAGACACTGGGTGTGAACCAGCGCG
GCGAGCTGTGCGTCCGTGGCCCCATGATCATGAGCGGCTACGTTAACAACCCCGAGGCTACAAACGCTCT
CATCGACAAGGACGGCTGGCTGCACAGCGGCGACATCGCCTACTGGGACGAGGACGAGCACTTCTTCATC
GTGGACCGGCTGAAGAGCCTGATCAAATACAAGGGCTACCAGGTAGCCCCAGCCGAACTGGAGAGCATCC
TGCTGCAACACCCCAACATCTTCGACGCCGGGGTCGCCGGCCTGCCCGACGACGATGCCGGCGAGCTGCC
CGCCGCAGTCGTCGTGCTGGAACACGGTAAAACCATGACCGAGAAGGAGATCGTGGACTATGTGGCCAGC
CAGGTTACAACCGCCAAGAAGCTGCGCGGTGGTGTTGTGTTCGTGGACGAGGTGCCTAAAGGACTGACCG
GCAAGTTGGACGCCCGCAAGATCCGCGAGATTCTCATTAAGGCCAAGAAGGGCGGCAAGATCGCCGTGTA
ATTCTAGTTGTTTAAACGAGCTCGAGCCAGCTTGGACTCACATCATTCTATGGGGTTGAAGACAACTCAT
TCCCTCTGAGGAGCCTTGTACATACAAGCCTTTTATTTATAACTTATTTTGTATTGAAACTTTTAAACAA
TACTGAAGAAAAAAAAACTTTTCCGACATCTGTTCTTGGTCTTTTGTGACGCAGGTTGAAGGGGGAGGAA
TAGAAAAAGACAAACTGCCTTGGAGGAGATAAACCAATTTTATGTCTATCATGTTATACAAAAATCTAGA
AATAATAGATTTGTACAGAAAAAAATGATAATAAATGAGAACACAAAACAGTCGACCTGCAGGCATGCAA
GCTGATCCGGCTGCTAACAAAGCCCGAAAGGAAGCTGAGTTGGCTGCTGCCACCGCTGAGCAATAACTAG
CATAACCCCTTGGGGCGGCCGCTTCGAGCAGACATGATAAGATACATTGATGAGTTTGGACAAACCACAA
CTAGAATGCAGTGAAAAAAATGCTTTATTTGTGAAATTTGTGATGCTATTGCTTTATTTGTAACCATTAT
AAGCTGCAATAAACAAGTTAACAACAACAATTGCATTCATTTTATGTTTCAGGTTCAGGGGGAGATGTGG
GAGGTTTTTTTAAGCAAGTAAAACCTCTACAAATGTGGTAAAATCGAATTTTAACAAAATATTAACGCTT
ACAATTTCCTGATGCGGTATTTTCTCCTTACGCATCTGTGCGGTATTTCACACCGCATACGCGGATCTGC
GCAGCACCATGGCCTGAAATAACCTCTGAAAGAGGAACTTGGTTAGGTACCTTCTGAGGCGGAAAGAACC
AGCTGTGGAATGTGTGTCAGTTAGGGTGTGGAAAGTCCCCAGGCTCCCCAGCAGGCAGAAGTATGCAAAG
CATGCATCTCAATTAGTCAGCAACCAGGTGTGGAAAGTCCCCAGGCTCCCCAGCAGGCAGAAGTATGCAA
AGCATGCATCTCAATTAGTCAGCAACCATAGTCCCGCCCCTAACTCCGCCCATCCCGCCCCTAACTCCGC
CCAGTTCCGCCCATTCTCCGCCCCATGGCTGACTAATTTTTTTTATTTATGCAGAGGCCGAGGCCGCCTC
GGCCTCTGAGCTATTCCAGAAGTAGTGAGGAGGCTTTTTTGGAGGCCTAGGCTTTTGCAAAAAGCTTGAT
TCTTCTGACACAACAGTCTCGAACCAAAGGCTGGAGCCACCATGGCTTCCAAGGTGTACGACCCCGAGCA
ACGCAAACGCATGATCACTGGGCCTCAGTGGTGGGCTCGCTGCAAGCAAATGAACGTGCTGGACTCCTTC
ATCAACTACTATGATTCCGAGAAGCACGCCGAGAACGCCGTGATTTTTCTGCATGGTAACGCTGCCTCCA
GCTACCTGTGGAGGCACGTCGTGCCTCACATCGAGCCCGTGGCTAGATGCATCATCCCTGATCTGATCGG
AATGGGTAAGTCCGGCAAGAGCGGGAATGGCTCATATCGCCTCCTGGATCACTACAAGTACCTCACCGCT
TGGTTCGAGCTGCTGAACCTTCCAAAGAAAATCATCTTTGTGGGCCACGACTGGGGGGCTTGTCTGGCCT
TTCACTACTCCTACGAGCACCAAGACAAGATCAAGGCCATCGTCCATGCTGAGAGTGTCGTGGACGTGAT
CGAGTCCTGGGACGAGTGGCCTGACATCGAGGAGGATATCGCCCTGATCAAGAGCGAAGAGGGCGAGAAA
ATGGTGCTTGAGAATAACTTCTTCGTCGAGACCATGCTCCCAAGCAAGATCATGCGGAAACTGGAGCCTG
AGGAGTTCGCTGCCTACCTGGAGCCATTCAAGGAGAAGGGCGAGGTTAGACGGCCTACCCTCTCCTGGCC
TCGCGAGATCCCTCTCGTTAAGGGAGGCAAGCCCGACGTCGTCCAGATTGTCCGCAACTACAACGCCTAC
CTTCGGGCCAGCGACGATCTGCCTAAGATGTTCATCGAGTCCGACCCTGGGTTCTTTTCCAACGCTATTG
TCGAGGGAGCTAAGAAGTTCCCTAACACCGAGTTCGTGAAGGTGAAGGGCCTCCACTTCAGCCAGGAGGA
CGCTCCAGATGAAATGGGTAAGTACATCAAGAGCTTCGTGGAGCGCGTGCTGAAGAACGAGCAGACCGGT
GGTGGGAGCGGAGGTGGCGGATCAGGTGGCGGAGGCTCCGGAGGGATTGAACAAGATGGATTGCACGCAG
GTTCTCCGGCCGCTTGGGTGGAGAGGCTATTCGGCTATGACTGGGCACAACAGACAATCGGCTGCTCTGA
TGCCGCCGTGTTCCGGCTGTCAGCGCAGGGGCGCCCGGTTCTTTTTGTCAAGACCGACCTGTCCGGTGCC
CTGAATGAACTGCAGGACGAGGCAGCGCGGCTATCGTGGCTGGCCACGACGGGCGTTCCTTGCGCAGCTG
TGCTCGACGTTGTCACTGAAGCGGGAAGGGACTGGCTGCTATTGGGCGAAGTGCCGGGGCAGGATCTCCT
GTCATCTCACCTTGCTCCTGCCGAGAAAGTATCCATCATGGCTGATGCAATGCGGCGGCTGCATACGCTT
GATCCGGCTACCTGCCCATTCGACCACCAAGCGAAACATCGCATCGAGCGAGCACGTACTCGGATGGAAG
CCGGTCTTGTCGATCAGGATGATCTGGACGAAGAGCATCAGGGGCTCGCGCCAGCCGAACTGTTCGCCAG
GCTCAAGGCGCGCATGCCCGACGGCGAGGATCTCGTCGTGACCCATGGCGATGCCTGCTTGCCGAATATC
ATGGTGGAAAATGGCCGCTTTTCTGGATTCATCGACTGTGGCCGGCTGGGTGTGGCGGACCGCTATCAGG
ACATAGCGTTGGCTACCCGTGATATTGCTGAAGAGCTTGGCGGCGAATGGGCTGACCGCTTCCTCGTGCT
TTACGGTATCGCCGCTCCCGATTCGCAGCGCATCGCCTTCTATCGCCTTCTTGACGAGTTCTTCTGAGCG
GGACTCTGGGGTTCGAAATGACCGACCAAGCGACGCCCAACCTGCCATCACGATGGCCGCAATAAAATAT
CTTTATTTTCATTACATCTGTGTGTTGGTTTTTTGTGTGAATCGATAGCGATAAGGATCCTCTTTGCGCT
TGCGTTTTCCCTTGTCCAGATAGCCCAGTAGCTGACATTCATCCGGGGTCAGCACCGTTTCTGCGGACTG
GCTTTCTACGTAATGGTTTCTTAGACGTCAGGTGGCACTTTTCGGGGAAATGTGCGCGGAACCCCTATTT
GTTTATTTTTCTAAATACATTCAAATATGTATCCGCTCATGAGACAATAACCCTGATAAATGCTTCAATA
ATATTGAAAAAGGAAGAGTATGAGTATTCAACATTTCCGTGTCGCCCTTATTCCCTTTTTTGCGGCATTT
TGCCTTCCTGTTTTTGCTCACCCAGAAACGCTGGTGAAAGTAAAAGATGCTGAAGATCAGTTGGGTGCAC
GAGTGGGTTACATCGAACTGGATCTCAACAGCGGTAAGATCCTTGAGAGTTTTCGCCCCGAAGAACGTTT
TCCAATGATGAGCACTTTCAAAGTTCTGCTATGTGGCGCGGTATTATCCCGTATTGACGCCGGGCAAGAG
CAACTCGGTCGCCGCATACACTATTCTCAGAATGACTTGGTTGAGTACTCACCAGTCACAGAAAAGCATC
TTACGGATGGCATGACAGTAAGAGAATTATGCAGTGCTGCCATAACCATGAGTGATAACACTGCGGCCAA
CTTACTTCTGACAACTATCGGAGGACCGAAGGAGCTAACCGCTTTTTTGCACAACATGGGGGATCATGTA
ACTCGCCTTGATCGTTGGGAACCGGAGCTGAATGAAGCCATACCAAACGACGAGCGTGACACCACGATGC
CTGTAGCAATGGCAACAACGTTGCGCAAACTATTAACTGGCGAACTACTTACTCTAGCTTCCCGGCAACA
ATTAATAGACTGGATGGAGGCGGATAAAGTTGCAGGACCACTTCTGCGCTCGGCCCTTCCGGCTGGCTGG
TTTATTGCTGATAAATCTGGAGCCGGTGAGCGTGGGTCTCGCGGTATCATTGCAGCACTGGGGCCAGATG
GTAAGCCCTCCCGTATCGTAGTTATCTACACGACGGGGAGTCAGGCAACTATGGATGAACGAAATAGACA
GATCGCTGAGATAGGTGCCTCACTGATTAAGCATTGGTAATTCGAAATGACCGACCAAGCGACGCCCAAC
CGGTATCAGCTCACTCAAAGGCGGTAATACGGTTATCCACAGAATCAGGGGATAACGCAGGAAAGAACAT
GTGAGCAAAAGGCCAGCAAAAGGCCAGGAACCGTAAAAAGGCCGCGTTGCTGGCGTTTTTCCATAGGCTC
CGCCCCCCTGACGAGCATCACAAAAATCGACGCTCAAGTCAGAGGTGGCGAAACCCGACAGGACTATAAA
GATACCAGGCGTTTCCCCCTGGAAGCTCCCTCGTGCGCTCTCCTGTTCCGACCCTGCCGCTTACCGGATA
CCTGTCCGCCTTTCTCCCTTCGGGAAGCGTGGCGCTTTCTCATAGCTCACGCTGTAGGTATCTCAGTTCG
GTGTAGGTCGTTCGCTCCAAGCTGGGCTGTGTGCACGAACCCCCCGTTCAGCCCGACCGCTGCGCCTTAT
CCGGTAACTATCGTCTTGAGTCCAACCCGGTAAGACACGACTTATCGCCACTGGCAGCAGCCACTGGTAA
CAGGATTAGCAGAGCGAGGTATGTAGGCGGTGCTACAGAGTTCTTGAAGTGGTGGCCTAACTACGGCTAC
ACTAGAAGGACAGTATTTGGTATCTGCGCTCTGCTGAAGCCAGTTACCTTCGGAAAAAGAGTTGGTAGCT
CTTGATCCGGCAAACAAACCACCGCTGGTAGCGGTGGTTTTTTTGTTTGCAAGCAGCAGATTACGCGCAG
AAAAAAAGGATTTCAAGAAGATCCTTTGATCTTTTCTACGGGGTCTGACGCTCAGTGGAACGAAAACTCA
CGTTAAGGGATTTTGGTCATGAGATTATCAAAAAGGATCTTCACCTAGATCCTTTTATAGTCCGGAAATA
CAGGAACGCACGCTGGATGGCCCTTCGCTGGGATGGTGAAACCATGAAAAATGGCAGCTTCAGTGGATTA
AGTGGGGGTAATGTGGCCTGTACCCTCTGGTTGCATAGGTATTCATACGGTTAAAATTTATCAGGCGCGA
TTGCGGCAGTTTTTCGGGTGGTTTGTTGCCATTTTTACCTGTCTGCTGCCGTGATCGCGCTGAACGCGTT
TTAGCGGTGCGTACAATTAAGGGATTATGGTAAATCCACTTACTGTCTGCCCTCGTAGCCATCGAGATAA
ACCGCAGTA
Features (pLannotate 1.2.2; 18 found; start..end, strand, type, name):
     43..542     +  promoter       PGK promoter: mouse phosphoglycerate kinase 1 promoter
    589..2241    +  CDS            luciferase: firefly luciferase synthetic luc2 version of the luciferase gene
   2570..2593    +  misc_feature   MCS (fragment): pUC18/19 multiple cloning site
   2600..2649    +  CDS            SET1 (fragment): solubility-enhancement tag derived from T7 phage gene 10B
   2657..2676    +  terminator     T7 terminator (fragment): transcription terminator for bacteriophage T7 RNA polymerase
   2698..2819    -  polyA_signal   SV40 poly(A) signal: SV40 polyadenylation signal
   2842..2910    -  CDS            large T antigen (fragment): large T antigen from SV40 (simian virus 40)
   2915..2947    +  rep_origin     M13 ori (fragment): M13 bacteriophage origin of replication; arrow indicates direction of (+) strand synthesis
   2948..2999    -  misc_feature   bom (fragment): basis of mobility region from pBR322
   3064..3421    +  promoter       SV40 promoter: SV40 enhancer and early promoter
   3472..4404    +  CDS            hRluc: Renilla luciferase human codon-optimized
   4455..5247    +  CDS            NeoR/KanR (fragment): aminoglycoside phosphotransferase from Tn5; aph(3')-II (or nptII); confers resistance to neomycin, kanamycin, and G418 (Geneticin®)
   5311..5359    +  polyA_signal   poly(A) signal: synthetic polyadenylation signal
   5380..5472    -  CDS            tnpA (fragment): TN5P_ECOLX - Also known as tnp. Experimental evidence at protein level: Swiss-Prot protein existence level 1. Mediates transposition of transposon Tn5 by a 'cut and paste' mechanism. First, the monomeric transposase binds the 19 bp inverted DNA repeats flanking the transposon. Then, dimerization of the DNA- bound transposase creates a synaptic DNA complex. After nicking of the first DNA strand, excision of the transposon proceeds through a series of intermediates. The transposase then mediates the insertion of the transposon at a new site by strand transfer. The activity of the wild- type tran
   5515..5619    +  promoter       AmpR promoter: bla
   5620..6480    +  CDS            AmpR: β-lactamase; bla; confers resistance to ampicillin, carbenicillin, and related antibiotics
   6638..7226    -  rep_origin     ori: high-copy-number ColE1/pMB1/pBR322/pUC origin of replication
   7342..7625    +  misc_feature   cer region: ColE1-derived recombination site that helps to maintain plasmids as monomers
