[The description below was written by a language model from this plasmid's Addgene catalogue record and pLannotate feature annotations shown in this document.]
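Description:
pmiRGLO-RPAIN-202 is a mammalian dual-luciferase reporter plasmid built on Promega's pmiRGLO backbone and designed to test whether a 3' untranslated region is targeted by a microRNA. It is maintained in E. coli as a high-copy plasmid through a ColE1/pUC-type origin with ampicillin selection (AmpR under its own bla promoter). A ColE1-derived cer site is also annotated, which helps keep the plasmid monomeric. For mammalian cells, the record lists neomycin/G418 as the selectable marker.

The payload is a 305 bp human sequence, the 3' UTR of the RPAIN-202 transcript. It was inserted by Gibson cloning downstream of the synthetic firefly luciferase gene (luc2), destroying the NheI and XbaI sites originally used for cloning. The feature table does not annotate the insert itself, but the unannotated gap between the end of luc2 and the residual multiple cloning site is consistent with its location. Firefly luciferase is driven by the mouse PGK-1 promoter, and an SV40 poly(A) signal lies just beyond the insert. The UTR therefore becomes part of the reporter mRNA, and miRNA binding to it lowers firefly signal. A second cassette uses the SV40 enhancer/early promoter to express human codon-optimized Renilla luciferase, followed closely by the NeoR coding sequence and a synthetic poly(A) signal. This cassette provides an internal normalization control from the same plasmid as well as the drug marker. Several short annotated fragments (SET1, T7 terminator, large T antigen, M13 ori, bom, tnpA) appear to be partial matches or backbone remnants rather than functional elements.

The stated purpose is a dual-luciferase assay of a miRNA-targeted UTR. The associated publication studied the miR-124 regulatory network during human neurogenesis, although the record does not explicitly name the miRNA tested against this UTR.
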