Addgene plasmid #117360: pmiRGLO-RPAIN-202
Purpose: Dual luciferase assay for miRNA-targeted UTR
Depositing lab: Volker Busskamp. Depositing organization: Technische Universitaet Dresden. Publication: Combined Experimental and System-Level Analyses Reveal the Complex Regulatory Network of miR-124 during Human Neurogenesis. Kutsche LK, Gysi DM, Fallmann J, Lenk K, Petri R, Swiersy A, Klapper SD, Pircs K, Khattak S, Stadler PF, Jakobsson J, Nowick K, Busskamp V. Cell Syst. 2018 Sep 28. pii: S2405-4712(18)30358-2. doi: 10.1016/j.cels.2018.08.011. PubMed 30292704.
Backbone
  Vector backbone: pmiRGLO
  Backbone manufacturer: Promega
  Backbone size w/o insert (bp): 7334
  Vector type: Mammalian Expression, Luciferase
  Selectable markers: Neomycin (select with G418)
Growth in bacteria
  Bacterial resistance: Ampicillin, 100 μg/mL
  Growth temperature: 37°C
  Growth strain: DH5alpha
  Copy number: High Copy
Gene/Insert
  Gene/Insert name: 3' UTR RPAIN-202
  Species: H. sapiens (human)
  Insert size (bp): 305
  Promoter: Murine PGK-1
  Tag / fusion protein: luciferase (N terminal on backbone)
  Cloning method: Gibson Cloning
  Sequencing primers: 5′ Fluc-F1 (AGAAGCTGCGCGGTGGTGTTGTG); 3′ T7terminal
Terms and licenses: Academic/Nonprofit Terms; Industry Terms: Not Available to Industry
Depositor comments: 5' NheI cloning site destroyed, 3' XbaI cloning site destroyed
How to cite: pmiRGLO-RPAIN-202 was a gift from Volker Busskamp (Addgene plasmid # 117360 ; http://n2t.net/addgene:117360 ; RRID:Addgene_117360)
